>Addgene plasmid #101693 | pUPD-MAM33MTS (12) | addgene full sequence | sequence record 213437 | Addgene NGS Result
TCTTCGCTATTACGCCAGCTGGCGAAAGGGGGATGTGCTGCAAGGCGATTAAGTTGGGTAACGCCAGGGT
TTTCCCAGTCACGACGTTGTAAAACGACGGCCAGTGAATTGTAATACGACTCACTATAGGGCGAATTGGG
CCCGACGTCGCATGCTCCCGGCCGCCATGGCGGCCGCGGGAATTCGATTGGGCGATGAGTGGTCTCGCCA
TGTTCTTAAGAAGCGTTAACCGTGCCGTCACTAGAAGCATTTTGACTACGCCCAAGCCAGCCGTAGTAAA
ATCATCGTGGAGAGTTTTTACTGTTGCTAACTCTAAGAGATGTTTCACACCCGCTGCAATCATGAGGAAC
TCAATGCGAGACCACTCATCGCCCAATCACTAGTGAATTCGCGGCCGCCTGCAGGTCGACCATATGGGAG
AGCTCCCAACGCGTTGGATGCATAGCTTGAGTATTCTATAGTGTCACCTAAATAGCTTGGCGTAATCATG
GTCATAGCTGTTTCCTGTGTGAAATTGTTATCCGCTCACAATTCCACACAACATACGAGCCGGAAGCATA
AAGTGTAAAGCCTGGGGTGCCTAATGAGTGAGCTAACTCACATTAATTGCGTTGCGCTCACTGCCCGCTT
TCCAGTCGGGAAACCTGTCGTGCCAGCTGCATTAATGAATCGGCCAACGCGCGGGGAGAGGCGGTTTGCG
TATTGGGCGCTCTTCCGCTTCCTCGCTCACTGACTCGCTGCGCTCGGTCGTTCGGCTGCGGCGAGCGGTA
TCAGCTCACTCAAAGGCGGTAATACGGTTATCCACAGAATCAGGGGATAACGCAGGAAAGAACATGTGAG
CAAAAGGCCAGCAAAAGGCCAGGAACCGTAAAAAGGCCGCGTTGCTGGCGTTTTTCCATAGGCTCCGCCC
CCCTGACGAGCATCACAAAAATCGACGCTCAAGTCAGAGGTGGCGAAACCCGACAGGACTATAAAGATAC
CAGGCGTTTCCCCCTGGAAGCTCCCTCGTGCGCTCTCCTGTTCCGACCCTGCCGCTTACCGGATACCTGT
CCGCCTTTCTCCCTTCGGGAAGCGTGGCGCTTTCTCATAGCTCACGCTGTAGGTATCTCAGTTCGGTGTA
GGTCGTTCGCTCCAAGCTGGGCTGTGTGCACGAACCCCCCGTTCAGCCCGACCGCTGCGCCTTATCCGGT
AACTATCGTCTTGAGTCCAACCCGGTAAGACACGACTTATCGCCACTGGCAGCAGCCACTGGTAACAGGA
TTAGCAGAGCGAGGTATGTAGGCGGTGCTACAGAGTTCTTGAAGTGGTGGCCTAACTACGGCTACACTAG
AAGAACAGTATTTGGTATCTGCGCTCTGCTGAAGCCAGTTACCTTCGGAAAAAGAGTTGGTAGCTCTTGA
TCCGGCAAACAAACCACCGCTGGTAGCGGTGGTTTTTTTGTTTGCAAGCAGCAGATTACGCGCAGAAAAA
AAGGATCTCAAGAAGATCCTTTGATCTTTTCTACGGGGTCTGACGCTCAGTGGAACGAAAACTCACGTTA
AGGGATTTTGGTCATGAGATTATCAAAAAGGATCTTCACCTAGATCCTTTTAAATTAAAAATGAAGTTTT
AAATCAATCTAAAGTATATATGAGTAAACTTGGTCTGACAGTTACCAATGCTTAATCAGTGAGGCACCTA
TCTCAGCGATCTGTCTATTTCGTTCATCCATAGTTGCCTGACTCCCCGTCGTGTAGATAACTACGATACG
GGAGGGCTTACCATCTGGCCCCAGTGCTGCAATGATACCGCGCGACCCACGCTCACCGGCTCCAGATTTA
TCAGCAATAAACCAGCCAGCCGGAAGGGCCGAGCGCAGAAGTGGTCCTGCAACTTTATCCGCCTCCATCC
AGTCTATTAATTGTTGCCGGGAAGCTAGAGTAAGTAGTTCGCCAGTTAATAGTTTGCGCAACGTTGTTGC
CATTGCTACAGGCATCGTGGTGTCACGCTCGTCGTTTGGTATGGCTTCATTCAGCTCCGGTTCCCAACGA
TCAAGGCGAGTTACATGATCCCCCATGTTGTGCAAAAAAGCGGTTAGCTCCTTCGGTCCTCCGATCGTTG
TCAGAAGTAAGTTGGCCGCAGTGTTATCACTCATGGTTATGGCAGCACTGCATAATTCTCTTACTGTCAT
GCCATCCGTAAGATGCTTTTCTGTGACTGGTGAGTACTCAACCAAGTCATTCTGAGAATAGTGTATGCGG
CGACCGAGTTGCTCTTGCCCGGCGTCAATACGGGATAATACCGCGCCACATAGCAGAACTTTAAAAGTGC
TCATCATTGGAAAACGTTCTTCGGGGCGAAAACTCTCAAGGATCTTACCGCTGTTGAGATCCAGTTCGAT
GTAACCCACTCGTGCACCCAACTGATCTTCAGCATCTTTTACTTTCACCAGCGTTTCTGGGTGAGCAAAA
ACAGGAAGGCAAAATGCCGCAAAAAAGGGAATAAGGGCGACACGGAAATGTTGAATACTCATACTCTTCC
TTTTTCAATATTATTGAAGCATTTATCAGGGTTATTGTCTCATGAGCGGATACATATTTGAATGTATTTA
GAAAAATAAACAAATAGGGGTTCCGCGCACATTTCCCCGAAAAGTGCCACCTGATGCGGTGTGAAATACC
GCACAGATGCGTAAGGAGAAAATACCGCATCAGGAAATTGTAAGCGTTAATATTTTGTTAAAATTCGCGT
TAAATTTTTGTTAAATCAGCTCATTTTTTAACCAATAGGCCGAAATCGGCAAAATCCCTTATAAATCAAA
AGAATAGACCGAGATAGGGT
[37 nt withheld, positions 2821-2857]
AAAGAACGTGGACTCCAACGTCAAAGGGCGAAAAACCGTCTATCAGGGCGCTGGCCCACTACGTGAACCA
TCACCCT
[91 nt withheld, positions 2935-3025]
G
[124 nt withheld, positions 3027-3150]
CCATTCGCCATTCAGGCTGCGCAACTGTTGGGAAGGGCGATCGGTGCGGGCC
Features (pLannotate 1.2.2; 14 found; start..end, strand, type, name):
    112..130     +  promoter       T7 promoter: promoter for bacteriophage T7 RNA polymerase
    210..350     +  CDS            MAM33 (fragment): MAM33_YEAST - Experimental evidence at protein level: Swiss-Prot protein existence level 1. Not known. Binds to the sorting sequence of cytochrome b2. From Saccharomyces cerevisiae (strain ATCC 204508 / S288c) (Baker's yeast).
    381..443     -  CDS            VESPI_VESMG (fragment): Experimental evidence at protein level: Swiss-Prot protein existence level 1. Shows contractile activity on isolated ileum smooth muscle. From Vespa magnifica (Hornet).
    455..473     -  promoter       SP6 promoter: promoter for bacteriophage SP6 RNA polymerase
    515..531     -  protein_bind   lac operator: The lac repressor binds to the lac operator to inhibit transcription in E. coli. This inhibition can be relieved by adding lactose or isopropyl-β-D-thiogalactopyranoside (IPTG). lac repressor encoded by lacI
    539..569     -  promoter       lac promoter: promoter for the E. coli lac operon
    584..605     -  protein_bind   CAP binding site: CAP binding activates transcription in the presence of cAMP. E. coli catabolite activator protein
    618..710     -  CDS            lacI (fragment): lac repressor; lacI; The lac repressor binds to the lac operator to inhibit transcription in E. coli. This inhibition can be relieved by adding lactose or isopropyl-β-D-thiogalactopyranoside (IPTG).
    893..1481    -  rep_origin     ori: high-copy-number ColE1/pMB1/pBR322/pUC origin of replication
   1652..2512    -  CDS            AmpR: β-lactamase; bla; confers resistance to ampicillin, carbenicillin, and related antibiotics
   2513..2617    -  promoter       AmpR promoter: bla
   2644..2694    +  misc_feature   bom (fragment): basis of mobility region from pBR322
   2695..3150    -  rep_origin     f1 ori (sequence partly withheld): f1 bacteriophage origin of replication; arrow indicates direction of (+) strand synthesis
   3154..109     -  CDS            lacZα (fragment) (across the origin): LacZα fragment of β-galactosidase; lacZ fragment
