[The description below was written by a language model from this plasmid's Addgene catalogue record and pLannotate feature annotations shown in this document.]
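Description:
pUPD-MAM33MTS (12) is a GoldenBraid "domestication" (entry-level part) plasmid that stores a yeast mitochondrial targeting signal as a standardised, reusable cloning module. It is built on the pUPD backbone and is catalogued under yeast expression, but the annotated sequence of about 3.2 kb contains no yeast origin, yeast marker or yeast promoter. It therefore appears to be a part donor propagated in E. coli, not something expressed in yeast directly. Propagation relies on a high-copy ColE1/pUC-type origin, and selection is by ampicillin resistance (β-lactamase with its own promoter). An f1 phage origin and a small bom fragment are also present.

The insert is a short fragment of the S. cerevisiae MAM33 coding sequence (mitochondrial acidic protein, YIL070C), roughly 140 bp and corresponding to its presequence. The recorded flanks are the four-nucleotide overhangs CCAT and AATG. In the GoldenBraid grammar these define the position of the part, upstream of and in frame with a coding sequence, so that type IIS assembly places the targeting signal at the N-terminus of a protein of interest. The insert name field also mentions the superoxide dismutase [Mn] (YHR008C) signal, but the feature table detects only MAM33 sequence, so that wording looks like a leftover from a related entry.

The part sits within the remnants of a lacZα cloning region, with the lac promoter, operator and CAP site and flanking T7 and SP6 promoters. Fragmentary hits to lacI and to a hornet peptide are probably annotation artefacts. The plasmid belongs to a toolkit for assembling transcriptional units that direct heterologous proteins into yeast mitochondria.
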