Addgene plasmid #101693: pUPD-MAM33MTS (12)
Purpose: MAM33MTS in domestication vector
Depositing lab: Elena Caro Bernat. Depositing organization: Centro de Biotecnología y Genómica de Plantas (UPM/INIA). Publication: Adaptation of the GoldenBraid modular cloning system and creation of a toolkit for the expression of heterologous proteins in yeast mitochondria. Perez-Gonzalez A, Kniewel R, Veldhuizen M, Verma HK, Navarro-Rodriguez M, Rubio LM, Caro E. BMC Biotechnol. 2017 Nov 13;17(1):80. doi: 10.1186/s12896-017-0393-y. PubMed 29132331.
Backbone
  Vector backbone: pUPD
  Vector type: Yeast Expression
Growth in bacteria
  Bacterial resistance: Ampicillin, 100 μg/mL
  Growth temperature: 37°C
  Growth strain: DH5alpha
  Copy number: Unknown
Gene/Insert
  Gene/Insert name: CCAT-[MTS from S. cerevisiae Superoxide dismutase [Mn] (YHR008C)from S. cerevisiae Mitochondrial acidic protein (YIL070C)]-AATG
Terms and licenses: Academic/Nonprofit Terms; Industry Terms: Not Available to Industry
How to cite: pUPD-MAM33MTS (12) was a gift from Elena Caro Bernat (Addgene plasmid # 101693 ; http://n2t.net/addgene:101693 ; RRID:Addgene_101693)
