>Addgene plasmid #101693 | pUPD-MAM33MTS (12) | depositor partial sequence | sequence record 191981 | MAM33MTS
ATGTTCTTAAGAAGCGTTAACCGTGCCGTCACTAGAAGCATTTTGACTACGCCCAAGCCAGCCGTAGTAA
AATCATCGTGGAGAGTTTTTACTGTTGCTAACTCTAAGAGATGTTTCACACCCGCTGCAATCATGAGGAA
C
